>Addgene plasmid #169416 | pSG | depositor full sequence | sequence record 331222 | pSG sequence 5259 bps
GTCGACATTGATTATTGACTAGTTATTAATAGTAATCAATTACGGGGTCATTAGTTCATAGCCCATATAT
GGAGTTCCGCGTTACATAACTTACGGTAAATGGCCCGCCTGGCTGACCGCCCAACGACCCCCGCCCATTG
ACGTCAATAATGACGTATGTTCCCATAGTAACGCCAATAGGGACTTTCCATTGACGTCAATGGGTGGACT
ATTTACGGTAAACTGCCCACTTGGCAGTACATCAAGTGTATCATATGCCAAGTACGCCCCCTATTGACGT
CAATGACGGTAAATGGCCCGCCTGGCATTATGCCCAGTACATGACCTTATGGGACTTTCCTACTTGGCAG
TACATCTACGTATTAGTCATCGCTATTACCATGGGTCGAGGTGAGCCCCACGTTCTGCTTCACTCTCCCC
ATCTCCCCCCCCTCCCCACCCCCAATTTTGTATTTATTTATTTTTTAATTATTTTGTGCAGCGATGGGGG
CGGGGGGGGGGGGGGCGCGCGCCAGGCGGGGCGGGGCGGGGCGAGGGGCGGGGCGGGGCGAGGCGGAGAG
GTGCGGCGGCAGCCAATCAGAGCGGCGCGCTCCGAAAGTTTCCTTTTATGGCGAGGCGGCGGCGGCGGCG
GCCCTATAAAAAGCGAAGCGCGCGGCGGGCGGGAGTCGCTGCGTTGCCTTCGCCCCGTGCCCCGCTCCGC
GCCGCCTCGCGCCGCCCGCCCCGGCTCTGACTGACCGCGTTACTCCCACAGGTGAGCGGGCGGGACGGCC
CTTCTCCTCCGGGCTGTAATTAGCGCTTGGTTTAATGACGGCTCGTTTCTTTTCTGTGGCTGCGTGAAAG
CCTTAAAGGGCTCCGGGAGGGCCCTTTGTGCGGGGGGGAGCGGCTCGGGGGGTGCGTGCGTGTGTGTGTG
CGTGGGGAGCGCCGCGTGCGGCCCGCGCTGCCCGGCGGCTGTGAGCGCTGCGGGCGCGGCGCGGGGCTTT
GTGCGCTCCGCGTGTGCGCGAGGGGAGCGCGGCCGGGGGCGGTGCCCCGCGGTGCGGGGGGGCTGCGAGG
GGAACAAAGGCTGCGTGCGGGGTGTGTGCGTGGGGGGGTGAGCAGGGGGTGTGGGCGCGGCGGTCGGGCT
GTAACCCCCCCCTGCACCCCCCTCCCCGAGTTGCTGAGCACGGCCCGGCTTCGGGTGCGGGGCTCCGTAC
GGGGCGTGGCGCGGGGCTCGCCGTGCCGGGCGGGGGGTGGCGGCAGGTGGGGGTGCCGGGCGGGGCGGGG
CCGCCTCGGGCCGGGGAGGGCTCGGGGGAGGGGCGCGGCGGCCCCCGGAGCGCCGGCGGCTGTCGAGGCG
CGGCGAGCCGCAGCCATTGCCTTTTATGGTAATCGTGCGAGAGGGCGCAGGGACTTCCTTTGTCCCAAAT
CTGTGCGGAGCCGAAATCTGGGAGGCGCCGCCGCACCCCCTCTAGCGGGCGCGGGGCGAAGCGGTGCGGC
GCCGGCAGGAAGGAAATGGGCGGGGAGGGCCTTCGTGCGTCGCCGCGCCGCCGTCCCCTTCTCCCTCTCC
AGCCTCGGGGCTGTCCGCGGGGGGACGGCTGCCTTCGGGGGGGACGGGGCAGGGCGGGGTTCGGCTTCTG
GCGTGTGACCGGCGGCTCTAGAGCCTCTGCTAACCATGTTCATGCCTTCTTCTTTTTCCTACAGCTCCTG
GGCAACGTGCTGGTTATTGTGCTGTCTCATCATTTTGGCAAAGAATTCGCATGCGGCCGCTAGCGAGGGC
CTATTTCCCATGATTCCTTCATATTTGCATATACGATACAAGGCTGTTAGAGAGATAATTGGAATTAATT
TGACTGTAAACACAAAGATATTAGTACAAAATACGTGACGTAGAAAGTAATAATTTCTTGGGTAGTTTGC
AGTTTTAAAATTATGTTTTAAAATGGACTATCATATGCTTACCGTAACTTGAAAGTATTTCGATTTCTTG
GCTTTATATATCTTGTGGAAAGGACGAAACACCGGGTCTTCGAGAAGACCTGTTTTAGAGCTAGAAATAG
CAAGTTAAAATAAGGCTAGTCCGTTATCAACTTGAAAAAGTGGCACCGAGTCGGTGCTTTTTTGTTTTAG
AGCTAGAAATAGCAAGTTAAAATAAGGCTAGTCCGTTTTTAGCGCGTGCGCCAATTCTGCAGACAAATGG
CTCTAGAGGTGGTACCGATATCGAGCTCAATTCACTCCTCAGGTGCAGGCTGCCTATCAGAAGGTGGTGG
CTGGTGTGGCCAATGCCCTGGCTCACAAATACCACTGAGATCTTTTTCCCTCTGCCAAAAATTATGGGGA
CATCATGAAGCCCCTTGAGCATCTGACTTCTGGCTAATAAAGGAAATTTATTTTCATTGCAATAGTGTGT
TGGAATTTTTTGTGTCTCTCACTCGGAAGGACATATGGGAGGGCAAATCATTTAAAACATCAGAATGAGT
ATTTGGTTTAGAGTTTGGCAACATATGCCCATATGCTGGCTGCCATGAACAAAGGTTGGCTATAAAGAGG
TCATCAGTATATGAAACAGCCCCCTGCTGTCCATTCCTTATTCCATAGAAAAGCCTTGACTTGAGGTTAG
ATTTTTTTTATATTTTGTTTTGTGTTATTTTTTTCTTTAACATCCCTAAAATTTTCCTTACATGTTTTAC
TAGCCAGATTTTTCCTCCTCTCCTGACTACTCCCAGTCATAGCTGTCCCTCTTCTCTTATGGAGATCCCT
CGACCTGCAGCCCAAGCTTGGCGTAATCATGGTCATAGCTGTTTCCTGTGTGAAATTGTTATCCGCTCAC
AATTCCACACAACATACGAGCCGGAAGCATAAAGTGTAAAGCCTGGGGTGCCTAATGAGTGAGCTAACTC
ACATTAATTGCGTTGCGCTCACTGCCCGCTTTCCAGTCGGGAAACCTGTCGTGCCAGCGGATCCGCATCT
CAATTAGTCAGCAACCATAGTCCCGCCCCTAACTCCGCCCATCCCGCCCCTAACTCCGCCCAGTTCCGCC
CATTCTCCGCCCCATGGCTGACTAATTTTTTTTATTTATGCAGAGGCCGAGGCCGCCTCGGCCTCTGAGC
TATTCCAGAAGTAGTGAGGAGGCTTTTTTGGAGGCCTAGGCTTTTGCAAAAAGCTAACTTGTTTATTGCA
GCTTATAATGGTTACAAATAAAGCAATAGCATCACAAATTTCACAAATAAAGCATTTTTTTCACTGCATT
CTAGTTGTGGTTTGTCCAAACTCATCAATGTATCTTATCATGTCTGGATCCGCTGCATTAATGAATCGGC
CAACGCGCGGGGAGAGGCGGTTTGCGTATTGGGCGCTCTTCCGCTTCCTCGCTCACTGACTCGCTGCGCT
CGGTCGTTCGGCTGCGGCGAGCGGTATCAGCTCACTCAAAGGCGGTAATACGGTTATCCACAGAATCAGG
GGATAACGCAGGAAAGAACATGTGAGCAAAAGGCCAGCAAAAGGCCAGGAACCGTAAAAAGGCCGCGTTG
CTGGCGTTTTTCCATAGGCTCCGCCCCCCTGACGAGCATCACAAAAATCGACGCTCAAGTCAGAGGTGGC
GAAACCCGACAGGACTATAAAGATACCAGGCGTTTCCCCCTGGAAGCTCCCTCGTGCGCTCTCCTGTTCC
GACCCTGCCGCTTACCGGATACCTGTCCGCCTTTCTCCCTTCGGGAAGCGTGGCGCTTTCTCAATGCTCA
CGCTGTAGGTATCTCAGTTCGGTGTAGGTCGTTCGCTCCAAGCTGGGCTGTGTGCACGAACCCCCCGTTC
AGCCCGACCGCTGCGCCTTATCCGGTAACTATCGTCTTGAGTCCAACCCGGTAAGACACGACTTATCGCC
ACTGGCAGCAGCCACTGGTAACAGGATTAGCAGAGCGAGGTATGTAGGCGGTGCTACAGAGTTCTTGAAG
TGGTGGCCTAACTACGGCTACACTAGAAGAACAGTATTTGGTATCTGCGCTCTGCTGAAGCCAGTTACCT
TCGGAAAAAGAGTTGGTAGCTCTTGATCCGGCAAACAAACCACCGCTGGTAGCGGTGGTTTTTTTGTTTG
CAAGCAGCAGATTACGCGCAGAAAAAAAGGATCTCAAGAAGATCCTTTGATCTTTTCTACGGGGTCTGAC
GCTCAGTGGAACGAAAACTCACGTTAAGGGATTTTGGTCATGAGATTATCAAAAAGGATCTTCACCTAGA
TCCTTTTAAATTAAAAATGAAGTTTTAAATCAATCTAAAGTATATATGAGTAAACTTGGTCTGACAGTTA
CCAATGCTTAATCAGTGAGGCACCTATCTCAGCGATCTGTCTATTTCGTTCATCCATAGTTGCCTGACTC
CCCGTCGTGTAGATAACTACGATACGGGAGGGCTTACCATCTGGCCCCAGTGCTGCAATGATACCGCGAG
ACCCACGCTCACCGGCTCCAGATTTATCAGCAATAAACCAGCCAGCCGGAAGGGCCGAGCGCAGAAGTGG
TCCTGCAACTTTATCCGCCTCCATCCAGTCTATTAATTGTTGCCGGGAAGCTAGAGTAAGTAGTTCGCCA
GTTAATAGTTTGCGCAACGTTGTTGCCATTGCTACAGGCATCGTGGTGTCACGCTCGTCGTTTGGTATGG
CTTCATTCAGCTCCGGTTCCCAACGATCAAGGCGAGTTACATGATCCCCCATGTTGTGCAAAAAAGCGGT
TAGCTCCTTCGGTCCTCCGATCGTTGTCAGAAGTAAGTTGGCCGCAGTGTTATCACTCATGGTTATGGCA
GCACTGCATAATTCTCTTACTGTCATGCCATCCGTAAGATGCTTTTCTGTGACTGGTGAGTACTCAACCA
AGTCATTCTGAGAATAGTGTATGCGGCGACCGAGTTGCTCTTGCCCGGCGTCAATACGGGATAATACCGC
GCCACATAGCAGAACTTTAAAAGTGCTCATCATTGGAAAACGTTCTTCGGGGCGAAAACTCTCAAGGATC
TTACCGCTGTTGAGATCCAGTTCGATGTAACCCACTCGTGCACCCAACTGATCTTCAGCATCTTTTACTT
TCACCAGCGTTTCTGGGTGAGCAAAAACAGGAAGGCAAAATGCCGCAAAAAAGGGAATAAGGGCGACACG
GAAATGTTGAATACTCATACTCTTCCTTTTTCAATATTATTGAAGCATTTATCAGGGTTATTGTCTCATG
AGCGGATACATATTTGAATGTATTTAGAAAAATAAACAAATAGGGGTTCCGCGCACATTTCCCCGAAAAG
TGCCACCTG
Features (pLannotate 1.2.2; 20 found; start..end, strand, type, name):
      4..383     +  enhancer       CMV enhancer: human cytomegalovirus immediate early enhancer
    386..661     +  promoter       chicken β-actin promoter: No description available
    662..1674    +  intron         chimeric intron: chimera between introns from chicken β-actin and rabbit β-globin
   1672..1728    +  CDS            HBB (fragment): HBB_LEPEU - Experimental evidence at protein level: Swiss-Prot protein existence level 1. Involved in oxygen transport from the lung to the various peripheral tissues. From Lepus europaeus (European hare).
   1745..1985    +  promoter       U6 promoter: RNA polymerase III promoter for human U6 snRNA
   2012..2087    +  misc_RNA       gRNA scaffold: guide RNA scaffold for the Streptococcus pyogenes CRISPR/Cas9 system
   2094..2137    +  misc_RNA       gRNA scaffold (fragment): guide RNA scaffold for the Streptococcus pyogenes CRISPR/Cas9 system
   2198..2275    +  CDS            HBB (fragment): HBB_PONPY - Experimental evidence at transcript level: Swiss-Prot protein existence level 2. Involved in oxygen transport from the lung to the various peripheral tissues. From Pongo pygmaeus (Bornean orangutan).
   2346..2401    +  polyA_signal   β-globin poly(A) signal: rabbit β-globin polyadenylation signal (Gil and Proudfoot, 1987)
   2786..2802    -  protein_bind   lac operator: The lac repressor binds to the lac operator to inhibit transcription in E. coli. This inhibition can be relieved by adding lactose or isopropyl-β-D-thiogalactopyranoside (IPTG). lac repressor encoded by lacI
   2810..2840    -  promoter       lac promoter: promoter for the E. coli lac operon
   2855..2876    -  protein_bind   CAP binding site: CAP binding activates transcription in the presence of cAMP. E. coli catabolite activator protein
   2889..2928    -  CDS            lacI (fragment): lac repressor; lacI; The lac repressor binds to the lac operator to inhibit transcription in E. coli. This inhibition can be relieved by adding lactose or isopropyl-β-D-thiogalactopyranoside (IPTG).
   2935..2957    +  promoter       SV40 promoter (fragment): SV40 enhancer and early promoter
   2981..3116    +  rep_origin     SV40 ori: SV40 origin of replication
   3136..3270    +  polyA_signal   SV40 poly(A) signal: SV40 polyadenylation signal
   3272..3326    -  CDS            lacI (fragment): lac repressor; lacI; The lac repressor binds to the lac operator to inhibit transcription in E. coli. This inhibition can be relieved by adding lactose or isopropyl-β-D-thiogalactopyranoside (IPTG).
   3509..4097    -  rep_origin     ori: high-copy-number ColE1/pMB1/pBR322/pUC origin of replication
   4268..5128    -  CDS            AmpR: β-lactamase; bla; confers resistance to ampicillin, carbenicillin, and related antibiotics
   5129..5233    -  promoter       AmpR promoter: bla
