>Addgene plasmid #169416 | pSG | addgene full sequence | sequence record 342406 | Addgene NGS Result
GGGCGCGCGCCAGGCGGGGCGGGGCGGGGCGAGGGGCGGGGCGGGGCGAGGCGGAGAGGTGCGGCGGCAG
CCAATCAGAGCGGCGCGCTCCGAAAGTTTCCTTTTATGGCGAGGCGGCGGCGGCGGCGGCCCTATAAAAA
GCGAAGCGCGCGGCGGGCGGGAGTCGCTGCGCGCTGCCTTCGCCCCGTGCCCCGCTCCGCCGCCGCCTCG
CGCCGCCCGCCCCGGCTCTGACTGACCGCGTTACTCCCACAGGTGAGCGGGCGGGACGGCCCTTCTCCTC
CGGGCTGTAATTAGCGCTTGGTTTAATGACGGCTTGTTTCTTTTCTGTGGCTGCGTGAAAGCCTTGAGGG
GCTCCGGGAGGGCCCTTTGTGCGGGGGGAGCGGCTCGGGGGGTGCGTGCGTGTGTGTGTGCGTGGGGAGC
GCCGCGTGCGGCTCCGCGCTGCCCGGCGGCTGTGAGCGCTGCGGGCGCGGCGCGGGGCTTTGTGCGCTCC
GCAGTGTGCGCGAGGGGAGCGCGGCCGGGGGCGGTGCCCCGCGGTGCGGGGGGGGCTGCGAGGGGAACAA
AGGCTGCGTGCGGGGTGTGTGCGTGGGGGGGTGAGCAGGGGGTGTGGGCGCGTCGGTCGGGCTGCAACCC
CCCCTGCACCCCCCTCCCCGAGTTGCTGAGCACGGCCCGGCTTCGGGTGCGGGGCTCCGTACGGGGCGTG
GCGCGGGGCTCGCCGTGCCGGGCGGGGGGTGGCGGCAGGTGGGGGTGCCGGGCGGGGCGGGGCCGCCTCG
GGCCGGGGAGGGCTCGGGGGAGGGGCGCGGCGGCCCCCGGAGCGCCGGCGGCTGTCGAGGCGCGGCGAGC
CGCAGCCATTGCCTTTTATGGTAATCGTGCGAGAGGGCGCAGGGACTTCCTTTGTCCCAAATCTGTGCGG
AGCCGAAATCTGGGAGGCGCCGCCGCACCCCCTCTAGCGGGCGCGGGGCGAAGCGGTGCGGCGCCGGCAG
GAAGGAAATGGGCGGGGAGGGCCTTCGTGCGTCGCCGCGCCGCCGTCCCCTTCTCCCTCTCCAGCCTCGG
GGCTGTCCGCGGGGGGACGGCTGCCTTCGGGGGGGACGGGGCAGGGCGGGGTTCGGCTTCTGGCGTGTGA
CCGGCGGCTCTAGAGCCTCTGCTAACCATGTTCATGCCTTCTTCTTTTTCCTACAGCTCCTGGGCAACGT
GCTGGTTATTGTGCTGTCTCATCATTTTGGCAAAGAATTCGCATGCGGCCGCGCTAGCGAGGGCCTATTT
CCCATGATTCCTTCATATTTGCATATACGATACAAGGCTGTTAGAGAGATAATTGGAATTAATTTGACTG
TAAACACAAAGATATTAGTACAAAATACGTGACGTAGAAAGTAATAATTTCTTGGGTAGTTTGCAGTTTT
AAAATTATGTTTTAAAATGGACTATCATATGCTTACCGTAACTTGAAAGTATTTCGATTTCTTGGCTTTA
TATATCTTGTGGAAAGGACGAAACACCGGGTCTTCGAGAAGACCTGTTTTAGAGCTAGAAATAGCAAGTT
AAAATAAGGCTAGTCCGTTATCAACTTGAAAAAGTGGCACCGAGTCGGTGCTTTTTTGTTTTAGAGCTAG
AAATAGCAAGTTAAAATAAGGCTAGTCCGTTTTTAGCGCGTGCGCCAATTCTGCAGACAAATGGCTCTAG
AGGTGGTACCGATATCGAGCTCAATTCACTCCTCAGGTGCAGGCTGCCTATCAGAAGGTGGTGGCTGGTG
TGGCCAATGCCCTGGCTCACAAATACCACTGAGATCTTTTTCCCTCTGCCAAAAATTATGGGGACATCAT
GAAGCCCCTTGAGCATCTGACTTCTGGCTAATAAAGGAAATTTATTTTCATTGCAATAGTGTGTTGGAAT
TTTTTGTGTCTCTCACTCGGAAGGACATATGGGAGGGCAAATCATTTAAAACATCAGAATGAGTATTTGG
TTTAGAGTTTGGCAACATATGCCCATATGCTGGCTGCCATGAACAAAGGTTGGCTATAAAGAGGTCATCA
GTATATGAAACAGCCCCCTGCTGTCCATTCCTTATTCCATAGAAAAGCCTTGACTTGAGGTTAGATTTTT
TTTATATTTTGTTTTGTGTTATTTTTTTCTTTAACATCCCTAAAATTTTCCTTACATGTTTTACTAGCCA
GATTTTTCCTCCTCTCCTGACTACTCCCAGTCATAGCTGTCCCTCTTCTCTTATGGAGATCCCTCGACCT
GCAGCCCAAGCTTGGCGTAATCATGGTCATAGCTGTTTCCTGTGTGAAATTGTTATCCGCTCACAATTCC
ACACAACATACGAGCCGGAAGCATAAAGTGTAAAGCCTGGGGTGCCTAATGAGTGAGCTAACTCACATTA
ATTGCGTTGCGCTCACTGCCCGCTTTCCAGTCGGGAAACCTGTCGTGCCAGCGGATCCGCATCTCAATTA
GTCAGCAACCATAGTCCCGCCCCTAACTCCGCCCATCCCGCCCCTAACTCCGCCCAGTTCCGCCCATTCT
CCGCCCCATGGCTGACTAATTTTTTTTATTTATGCAGAGGCCGAGGCCGCCTCGGCCTCTGAGCTATTCC
AGAAGTAGTGAGGAGGCTTTTTTGGAGGCCTAGGCTTTTGCAAAAAGCTAACTTGTTTATTGCAGCTTAT
AATGGTTACAAATAAAGCAATAGCATCACAAATTTCACAAATAAAGCATTTTTTTCACTGCATTCTAGTT
GTGGTTTGTCCAAACTCATCAATGTATCTTATCATGTCTGGATCCGCTGCATTAATGAATCGGCCAACGC
GCGGGGAGAGGCGGTTTGCGTATTGGGCGCTCTTCCGCTTCCTCGCTCACTGACTCGCTGCGCTCGGTCG
TTCGGCTGCGGCGAGCGGTATCAGCTCACTCAAAGGCGGTAATACGGTTATCCACAGAATCAGGGGATAA
CGCAGGAAAGAACATGTGAGCAAAAGGCCAGCAAAAGGCCAGGAACCGTAAAAAGGCCGCGTTGCTGGCG
TTTTTCCATAGGCTCCGCCCCCCTGACGAGCATCACAAAAATCGACGCTCAAGTCAGAGGTGGCGAAACC
CGACAGGACTATAAAGATACCAGGCGTTTCCCCCTGGAAGCTCCCTCGTGCGCTCTCCTGTTCCGACCCT
GCCGCTTACCGGATACCTGTCCGCCTTTCTCCCTTCGGGAAGCGTGGCGCTTTCTCATAGCTCACGCTGT
AGGTATCTCAGTTCGGTGTAGGTCGTTCGCTCCAAGCTGGGCTGTGTGCACGAACCCCCCGTTCAGCCCG
ACCGCTGCGCCTTATCCGGTAACTATCGTCTTGAGTCCAACCCGGTAAGACACGACTTATCGCCACTGGC
AGCAGCCACTGGTAACAGGATTAGCAGAGCGAGGTATGTAGGCGGTGCTACAGAGTTCTTGAAGTGGTGG
CCTAACTACGGCTACACTAGAAGAACAGTATTTGGTATCTGCGCTCTGCTGAAGCCAGTTACCTTCGGAA
AAAGAGTTGGTAGCTCTTGATCCGGCAAACAAACCACCGCTGGTAGCGGTGGTTTTTTTGTTTGCAAGCA
GCAGATTACGCGCAGAAAAAAAGGATCTCAAGAAGATCCTTTGATCTTTTCTACGGGGTCTGACGCTCAG
TGGAACGAAAACTCACGTTAAGGGATTTTGGTCATGAGATTATCAAAAAGGATCTTCACCTAGATCCTTT
TAAATTAAAAATGAAGTTTTAAATCAATCTAAAGTATATATGAGTAAACTTGGTCTGACAGTTACCAATG
CTTAATCAGTGAGGCACCTATCTCAGCGATCTGTCTATTTCGTTCATCCATAGTTGCCTGACTCCCCGTC
GTGTAGATAACTACGATACGGGAGGGCTTACCATCTGGCCCCAGTGCTGCAATGATACCGCGAGACCCAC
GCTCACCGGCTCCAGATTTATCAGCAATAAACCAGCCAGCCGGAAGGGCCGAGCGCAGAAGTGGTCCTGC
AACTTTATCCGCCTCCATCCAGTCTATTAATTGTTGCCGGGAAGCTAGAGTAAGTAGTTCGCCAGTTAAT
AGTTTGCGCAACGTTGTTGCCATTGCTACAGGCATCGTGGTGTCACGCTCGTCGTTTGGTATGGCTTCAT
TCAGCTCCGGTTCCCAACGATCAAGGCGAGTTACATGATCCCCCATGTTGTGCAAAAAAGCGGTTAGCTC
CTTCGGTCCTCCGATCGTTGTCAGAAGTAAGTTGGCCGCAGTGTTATCACTCATGGTTATGGCAGCACTG
CATAATTCTCTTACTGTCATGCCATCCGTAAGATGCTTTTCTGTGACTGGTGAGTACTCAACCAAGTCAT
TCTGAGAATAGTGTATGCGGCGACCGAGTTGCTCTTGCCCGGCGTCAATACGGGATAATACCGCGCCACA
TAGCAGAACTTTAAAAGTGCTCATCATTGGAAAACGTTCTTCGGGGCGAAAACTCTCAAGGATCTTACCG
CTGTTGAGATCCAGTTCGATGTAACCCACTCGTGCACCCAACTGATCTTCAGCATCTTTTACTTTCACCA
GCGTTTCTGGGTGAGCAAAAACAGGAAGGCAAAATGCCGCAAAAAAGGGAATAAGGGCGACACGGAAATG
TTGAATACTCATACTCTTCCTTTTTCAATATTATTGAAGCATTTATCAGGGTTATTGTCTCATGAGCGGA
TACATATTTGAATGTATTTAGAAAAATAAACAAATAGGGGTTCCGCGCACATTTCCCCGAAAAGTGCCAC
CTGGGTCGACATTGATTATTGACTAGTTATTAATAGTAATCAATTACGGGGTCATTAGTTCATAGCCCAT
ATATGGAGTTCCGCGTTACATAACTTACGGTAAATGGCCCGCCTGGCTGACCGCCCAACGACCCCCGCCC
ATTGACGTCAATAATGACGTATGTTCCCATAGTAACGCCAATAGGGACTTTCCATTGACGTCAATGGGTG
GAGTATTTACGGTAAACTGCCCACTTGGCAGTACATCAAGTGTATCATATGCCAAGTACGCCCCCTATTG
ACGTCAATGACGGTAAATGGCCCGCCTGGCATTATGCCCAGTACATGACCTTATGGGACTTTCCTACTTG
GCAGTACATCTACGTATTAGTCATCGCTATTACCATGGTCGAGGTGAGCCCCACGTTCTGCTTCACTCTC
CCCATCTCCCCCCCCTCCCCACCCCCAATTTTGTATTTATTTATTTTTTAATTATTTTGTGCAGCGATGG
GGGCGGGGGGGGGGG
Features (pLannotate 1.2.2; 20 found; start..end, strand, type, name):
    160..1176    +  intron         chimeric intron: chimera between introns from chicken β-actin and rabbit β-globin
   1174..1230    +  CDS            HBB (fragment): HBB_LEPEU - Experimental evidence at protein level: Swiss-Prot protein existence level 1. Involved in oxygen transport from the lung to the various peripheral tissues. From Lepus europaeus (European hare).
   1249..1489    +  promoter       U6 promoter: RNA polymerase III promoter for human U6 snRNA
   1516..1591    +  misc_RNA       gRNA scaffold: guide RNA scaffold for the Streptococcus pyogenes CRISPR/Cas9 system
   1598..1641    +  misc_RNA       gRNA scaffold (fragment): guide RNA scaffold for the Streptococcus pyogenes CRISPR/Cas9 system
   1702..1779    +  CDS            HBB (fragment): HBB_PONPY - Experimental evidence at transcript level: Swiss-Prot protein existence level 2. Involved in oxygen transport from the lung to the various peripheral tissues. From Pongo pygmaeus (Bornean orangutan).
   1850..1905    +  polyA_signal   β-globin poly(A) signal: rabbit β-globin polyadenylation signal (Gil and Proudfoot, 1987)
   2290..2306    -  protein_bind   lac operator: The lac repressor binds to the lac operator to inhibit transcription in E. coli. This inhibition can be relieved by adding lactose or isopropyl-β-D-thiogalactopyranoside (IPTG). lac repressor encoded by lacI
   2314..2344    -  promoter       lac promoter: promoter for the E. coli lac operon
   2359..2380    -  protein_bind   CAP binding site: CAP binding activates transcription in the presence of cAMP. E. coli catabolite activator protein
   2393..2432    -  CDS            lacI (fragment): lac repressor; lacI; The lac repressor binds to the lac operator to inhibit transcription in E. coli. This inhibition can be relieved by adding lactose or isopropyl-β-D-thiogalactopyranoside (IPTG).
   2439..2461    +  promoter       SV40 promoter (fragment): SV40 enhancer and early promoter
   2485..2620    +  rep_origin     SV40 ori: SV40 origin of replication
   2640..2774    +  polyA_signal   SV40 poly(A) signal: SV40 polyadenylation signal
   2776..2830    -  CDS            lacI (fragment): lac repressor; lacI; The lac repressor binds to the lac operator to inhibit transcription in E. coli. This inhibition can be relieved by adding lactose or isopropyl-β-D-thiogalactopyranoside (IPTG).
   3013..3601    -  rep_origin     ori: high-copy-number ColE1/pMB1/pBR322/pUC origin of replication
   3772..4632    -  CDS            AmpR: β-lactamase; bla; confers resistance to ampicillin, carbenicillin, and related antibiotics
   4633..4737    -  promoter       AmpR promoter: bla
   4768..5147    +  enhancer       CMV enhancer: human cytomegalovirus immediate early enhancer
   5149..159     +  promoter       chicken β-actin promoter (across the origin): No description available
