[The description below was written by a language model from this plasmid's Addgene catalogue record and pLannotate feature annotations shown in this document.]
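Description:
pSG is an empty guide RNA cloning backbone built on the mammalian expression plasmid pCAGGS, deposited in connection with work on optimized CRISPR/Cas9 genome editing in neurons. It is maintained in E. coli as a high-copy plasmid through a ColE1/pUC-type origin and selected with ampicillin via the β-lactamase gene and its native promoter. Remnants of the parental vector are also annotated, including lac promoter/operator and CAP site sequences, short lacI fragments, an SV40 origin of replication with a partial SV40 promoter, and an SV40 polyadenylation signal. No mammalian selection marker or reporter is annotated.

The functional payload is a human U6 RNA polymerase III promoter followed, after a short gap, by the Streptococcus pyogenes Cas9 guide RNA scaffold. That gap is presumably where a target-specific spacer is inserted, although the record does not state the cloning sites or method. A second, partial scaffold fragment lies just downstream of the full scaffold. This U6–scaffold cassette sits in the position where pCAGGS normally accepts a cDNA: downstream of the CAG arrangement (CMV enhancer, chicken β-actin promoter and chimeric β-actin/β-globin intron) and upstream of the rabbit β-globin poly(A) signal. The small "HBB" coding fragments flanking it are most likely residual β-globin exon sequence from the backbone rather than an expressed gene. No protein-coding insert and no Cas9 are present, so the nuclease would have to be supplied from a separate construct. The two sequence records, from the depositor and from repository sequencing, differ by only a few nucleotides in length and in their numbering start point, and they carry the same set of features.
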