Addgene plasmid #169416: pSG
Purpose: (Empty Backbone) Used for guide cloning
Depositing lab: Richard Huganir. Depositing organization: Johns Hopkins University and School of Medicine. Publication: An optimized CRISPR/Cas9 approach for precise genome editing in neurons. Fang H, Bygrave AM, Roth RH, Johnson RC, Huganir RL. Elife. 2021 Mar 10;10. pii: 65202. doi: 10.7554/eLife.65202. PubMed 33689678.
Backbone
  Vector backbone: pCAGGS
  Vector type: Other
Growth in bacteria
  Bacterial resistance: Ampicillin, 100 μg/mL
  Growth temperature: 37°C
  Growth strain: NEB Stable
  Copy number: High Copy
Gene/Insert
  Gene/Insert name: None
Terms and licenses: Academic/Nonprofit Terms; Industry Terms: Not Available to Industry
How to cite: pSG was a gift from Richard Huganir (Addgene plasmid # 169416 ; http://n2t.net/addgene:169416 ; RRID:Addgene_169416)
